>Addgene plasmid #67635 | AAV-CMV-SOD2-2A-Catalase-WPRE | addgene full sequence | sequence record 490726 | Addgene NGS Result
TTTTAACAAAATATTAACGCTTACAATTTAAATATTTGCTTATACAATCT
[100 nt withheld, positions 51-150]
CTCAGGCAATGACCTGATAGCCTTTGTAG
[69 nt withheld, positions 180-248]
T
[44 nt withheld, positions 250-293]
ACCTACACATTACTCA
[44 nt withheld, positions 310-353]
TTGCGTTGAAATAAAGGCTTCTCCC
[83 nt withheld, positions 379-461]
TTCTTTGCCTTGCCTGTATGATTTATTGGATGTTGGAATCGCCTGATGCGGTATTTTCTCCTTACGCATC
TGTGCGGTATTTCACACCGCATATGGTGCACTCTCAGTACAATCTGCTCTGATGCCGCATAGTTAAGCCA
GCCCCGACACCCGCCAACACCCGCTGACGCGCCCTGACGGGCTTGTCTGCTCCCGGCATCCGCTTACAGA
CAAGCTGTGACCGTCTCCGGGAGCTGCATGTGTCAGAGGTTTTCACCGTCATCACCGAAACGCGCGAGAC
GAAAGGGCCTCGTGATACGCCTATTTTTATAGGTTAATGTCATGATAATAATGGTTTCTTAGACGTCAGG
TGGCACTTTTCGGGGAAATGTGCGCGGAACCCCTATTTGTTTATTTTTCTAAATACATTCAAATATGTAT
CCGCTCATGAGACAATAACCCTGATAAATGCTTCAATAATATTGAAAAAGGAAGAGTATGAGTATTCAAC
ATTTCCGTGTCGCCCTTATTCCCTTTTTTGCGGCATTTTGCCTTCCTGTTTTTGCTCACCCAGAAACGCT
GGTGAAAGTAAAAGATGCTGAAGATCAGTTGGGTGCACGAGTGGGTTACATCGAACTGGATCTCAACAGC
GGTAAGATCCTTGAGAGTTTTCGCCCCGAAGAACGTTTTCCAATGATGAGCACTTTTAAAGTTCTGCTAT
GTGGCGCGGTATTATCCCGTATTGACGCCGGGCAAGAGCAACTCGGTCGCCGCATACACTATTCTCAGAA
TGACTTGGTTGAGTACTCACCAGTCACAGAAAAGCATCTTACGGATGGCATGACAGTAAGAGAATTATGC
AGTGCTGCCATAACCATGAGTGATAACACTGCGGCCAACTTACTTCTGACAACGATCGGAGGACCGAAGG
AGCTAACCGCTTTTTTGCACAACATGGGGGATCATGTAACTCGCCTTGATCGTTGGGAACCGGAGCTGAA
TGAAGCCATACCAAACGACGAGCGTGACACCACGATGCCTGTAGCAATGGCAACAACGTTGCGCAAACTA
TTAACTGGCGAACTACTTACTCTAGCTTCCCGGCAACAATTAATAGACTGGATGGAGGCGGATAAAGTTG
CAGGACCACTTCTGCGCTCGGCCCTTCCGGCTGGCTGGTTTATTGCTGATAAATCTGGAGCCGGTGAGCG
TGGGTCTCGCGGTATCATTGCAGCACTGGGGCCAGATGGTAAGCCCTCCCGTATCGTAGTTATCTACACG
ACGGGGAGTCAGGCAACTATGGATGAACGAAATAGACAGATCGCTGAGATAGGTGCCTCACTGATTAAGC
ATTGGTAACTGTCAGACCAAGTTTACTCATATATACTTTAGATTGATTTAAAACTTCATTTTTAATTTAA
AAGGATCTAGGTGAAGATCCTTTTTGATAATCTCATGACCAAAATCCCTTAACGTGAGTTTTCGTTCCAC
TGAGCGTCAGACCCCGTAGAAAAGATCAAAGGATCTTCTTGAGATCCTTTTTTTCTGCGCGTAATCTGCT
GCTTGCAAACAAAAAAACCACCGCTACCAGCGGTGGTTTGTTTGCCGGATCAAGAGCTACCAACTCTTTT
TCCGAAGGTAACTGGCTTCAGCAGAGCGCAGATACCAAATACTGTTCTTCTAGTGTAGCCGTAGTTAGGC
CACCACTTCAAGAACTCTGTAGCACCGCCTACATACCTCGCTCTGCTAATCCTGTTACCAGTGGCTGCTG
CCAGTGGCGATAAGTCGTGTCTTACCGGGTTGGACTCAAGACGATAGTTACCGGATAAGGCGCAGCGGTC
GGGCTGAACGGGGGGTTCGTGCACACAGCCCAGCTTGGAGCGAACGACCTACACCGAACTGAGATACCTA
CAGCGTGAGCTATGAGAAAGCGCCACGCTTCCCGAAGGGAGAAAGGCGGACAGGTATCCGGTAAGCGGCA
GGGTCGGAACAGGAGAGCGCACGAGGGAGCTTCCAGGGGGAAACGCCTGGTATCTTTATAGTCCTGTCGG
GTTTCGCCACCTCTGACTTGAGCGTCGATTTTTGTGATGCTCGTCAGGGGGGCGGAGCCTATGGAAAAAC
GCCAGCAACGCGGCCTTTTTACGGTTCCTGGCCTTTTGCTGGCCTTTTGCTCACATGTTCTTTCCTGCGT
TATCCCCTGATTCTGTGGATAACCGTATTACCGCCTTTGAGTGAGCTGATACCGCTCGCCGCAGCCGAAC
GACCGAGCGCAGCGAGTCAGTGAGCGAGCGCGCAGAGAGGGAGTGGCCAACTCCATCACTAGGGGTTCCT
TGTAGTTAATGATTAACCCGCCATGCTACTTATCTACGTACATTTATATTGGCTCATGTCCAACATTACC
GCCATGTTGACATTGATTATTGACTAGTTATTAATAGTAATCAATTACGGGGTCATTAGTTCATAGCCCA
TATATGGAGTTCCGCGTTACATAACTTACGGTAAATGGCCCGCCTGGCTGACCGCCCAACGACCCCCGCC
CATTGACGTCAATAATGACGTATGTTCCCATAGTAACGCCAATAGGGACTTTCCATTGACGTCAATGGGT
GGAGTATTTACGGTAAACTGCCCACTTGGCAGTACATCAAGTGTATCATATGCCAAGTACGCCCCCTATT
GACGTCAATGACGGTAAATGGCCCGCCTGGCATTATGCCCAGTACATGACCTTATGGGACTTTCCTACTT
GGCAGTACATCTACGTATTAGTCATCGCTATTACCATGGTGATGCGGTTTTGGCAGTACATCAATGGGCG
TGGATAGCGGTTTGACTCACGGGGATTTCCAAGTCTCCACCCCATTGACGTCAATGGGAGTTTGTTTTGG
CACCAAAATCAACGGGACTTTCCAAAATGTCGTAACAACTCCGCCCCATTGACGCAAATGGGCGGTAGGC
GTGTACGGTGGGAGGTCTATATAAGCAGAGCTCGTTTAGTGAACCGTCAGATCGCCTGGAGACGCCATCC
ACGCTGTTTTGACCTCCATAGAAGACACCGGGACCGATCCAGCCTCCCCTCGAAGCTTACATGTGGTACC
GAGCTCGGATCCTGAGAACTTCAGGGTGAGTCTATGGGACCCTTGATGTTTTCTTTCCCCTTCTTTTCTA
TGGTTAAGTTCATGTCATAGGAAGGGGAGAAGTAACAGGGTACACATATTGACCAAATCAGGGTAATTTT
GCATTTGTAATTTTAAAAAATGCTTTCTTCTTTTAATATACTTTTTTGTTTATCTTATTTCTAATACTTT
CCCTAATCTCTTTCTTTCAGGGCAATAATGATACAATGTATCATGCCTCTTTGCACCATTCTAAAGAATA
ACAGTGATAATTTCTGGGTTAAGGCAATAGCAATATTTCTGCATATAAATATTTCTGCATATAAATTGTA
ACTGATGTAAGAGGTTTCATATTGCTAATAGCAGCTACAATCCAGCTACCATTCTGCTTTTATTTTATGG
TTGGGATAAGGCTGGATTATTCTGAGTCCAAGCTAGGCCCTTTTGCTAATCATGTTCATACCTCTTATCT
TCCTCCCACAGCTCCTGGGCAACGTGCTGGTCTGTGTGCTGGCCCATCACTTTGGCAAAGAATTCCGCGG
GCGGCCGCCATGTTGTGTCGGGCGGCGTGCAGCACGGGCAGGAGGCTGGGCCCTGTGGCCGGTGCCGCGG
GCTCCCGGCACAAGCACAGCCTCCCAGACCTGCCTTACGACTATGGCGCGCTGGAGCCACACATTAACGC
GCAGATCATGCAGCTGCACCACAGCAAGCACCACGCGGCCTACGTGAACAATCTCAACGCCACCGAGGAG
AAGTACCACGAGGCTCTGGCCAAGGGAGATGTTACAACTCAGGTCGCTCTTCAGCCTGCACTGAAGTTCA
ATGGTGGGGGACATATTAATCACACCATTTTCTGGACAAACCTGAGCCCTAAGGGTGGTGGAGAACCCAA
AGGAGAGTTGCTGGAGGCTATCAAGCGTGACTTTGGGTCTTTTGAGAAGTTTAAGGAGAAGCTGACAGCC
GTGTCTGTGGGAGTCCAAGGTTCAGGCTGGGGCTGGCTTGGCTTCAATAAGGAGCAAGGTCGCTTACAGA
TTGCTGCCTGCTCTAATCAGGACCCATTGCAAGGAACAACAGGCCTTATTCCGCTGCTGGGGATTGACGT
GTGGGAGCACGCTTACTACCTTCAGTATAAAAACGTCAGACCTGACTATCTGAAAGCTATTTGGAATGTA
ATCAACTGGGAGAATGTTACTGAAAGATACACAGCTTGCAAGAAGGAGGGCAGAGGAAGTCTGCTAACAT
GCGGTGACGTCGAGGAGAATCCTGGCCCAATGCTGTTTAATCTGAGGATCCTGTTAAACAATGCAGCTTT
TAGAAATGGTCACAACTTCATGGTTCGAAATTTTCGGTGTGGACAACCACTACAATCGGACAGTCGGGAC
CCAGCCAGCGACCAGATGAAGCAGTGGAAGGAGCAGCGGGCCTCGCAGAGACCTGATGTCCTGACCACCG
GAGGCGGGAACCCAATAGGAGATAAACTTAATATCATGACCGCGGGGTCCCGAGGGCCCCTCCTCGTTCA
GGATGTGGTTTTCACTGACGAGATGGCACACTTTGACAGAGAGCGGATTCCTGAGAGAGTGGTACACGCA
AAAGGAGCAGGTGCTTTTGGATACTTTGAGGTCACCCACGATATCACCAGATACTCCAAGGCAAAGGTGT
TTGAGCATATTGGAAAGAGGACCCCTATTGCCGTTCGATTCTCCACAGTCGCTGGAGAGTCAGGCTCAGC
TGACACAGTTCGTGACCCTCGGGGGTTTGCAGTGAAATTTTACACTGAAGATGGTAACTGGGATCTTGTG
GGAAACAACACCCCTATTTTCTTCATCAGGGATGCCATATTGTTTCCATCCTTTATCCATAGCCAGAAGA
GAAACCCACAGACTCACCTGAAGGATCCTGACATGGTCTGGGACTTCTGGAGTCTTCGTCCCGAGTCTCT
CCATCAGGTTTCTTTCTTGTTCAGTGACCGAGGGATTCCCGATGGTCACCGGCACATGAATGGCTATGGA
TCACACACCTTCAAGTTGGTTAATGCAGATGGAGAGGCAGTCTATTGCAAGTTCCATTACAAGACCGACC
AGGGCATCAAAAACTTGCCTGTTGGAGAGGCAGGAAGGCTTGCTCAGGAAGATCCGGATTATGGCCTCCG
AGATCTTTTCAATGCCATCGCCAATGGCAATTACCCGTCCTGGACGTTTTACATCCAGGTCATGACTTTT
AAGGAGGCAGAAACTTTCCCATTTAATCCATTTGATCTGACCAAGGTTTGGCCTCACAAGGACTACCCTC
TTATACCAGTTGGCAAACTGGTTTTAAACAAAAATCCAGTTAATTACTTTGCTGAAGTTGAACAGATGGC
TTTTGACCCAAGCAATATGCCCCCTGGCATCGAGCCCAGCCCTGACAAAATGCTTCAGGGCCGCCTTTTT
GCCTACCCGGACACTCACCGCCACCGCCTGGGACCCAACTATCTGCAGATACCTGTGAACTGTCCCTACC
GCGCTCGAGTGGCCAACTACCAGCGTGATGGCCCCATGTGCATGCATGACAACCAGGGTGGTGCCCCCAA
CTATTACCCCAACAGCTTCAGCGCACCAGAGCAGCAGCGCTCAGCCCTGGAGCACAGCGTCCAGTGCGCT
GTAGATGTGAAACGCTTCAACAGTGCTAATGAAGACAATGTCACTCAGGTGCGGACATTCTACACAAAGG
TGTTGAACGAGGAGGAGAGGAAACGCCTGTGTGAGAACATTGCCGGCCACCTGAAGGACGCTCAGCTTTT
CATTCAGAAGAAAGCGGTCAAGAATTTCACTGACGTCCACCCTGACTATGGGGCCCGCATCCAGGCTCTT
CTGGACAAGTACAACGCTGAGAAGCCTAAGAACGCAATTCACACCTACACGCAGGCCTAAGCTTGGATCC
AATCAACCTCTGGATTACAAAATTTGTGAAAGATTGACTGGTATTCTTAACTATGTTGCTCCTTTTACGC
TATGTGGATACGCTGCTTTAATGCCTTTGTATCATGCTATTGCTTCCCGTATGGCTTTCATTTTCTCCTC
CTTGTATAAATCCTGGTTGCTGTCTCTTTATGAGGAGTTGTGGCCCGTTGTCAGGCAACGTGGCGTGGTG
TGCACTGTGTTTGCTGACGCAACCCCCACTGGTTGGGGCATTGCCACCACCTGTCAGCTCCTTTCCGGGA
CTTTCGCTTTCCCCCTCCCTATTGCCACGGCGGAACTCATCGCCGCCTGCCTTGCCCGCTGCTGGACAGG
GGCTCGGCTGTTGGGCACTGACAATTCCGTGGTGTTGTCGGGGAAATCATCGTCCTTTCCTTGGCTGCTC
GCCTGTGTTGCCACCTGGATTCTGCGCGGGACGTCCTTCTGCTACGTCCCTTCGGCCCTCAATCCAGCGG
ACCTTCCTTCCCGCGGCCTGCTGCCGGCTCTGCGGCCTCTTCCGCGTCTTCGAGATCTGCCTCGACTGTG
CCTTCTAGTTGCCAGCCATCTGTTGTTTGCCCCTCCCCCGTGCCTTCCTTGACCCTGGAAGGTGCCACTC
CCACTGTCCTTTCCTAATAAAATGAGGAAATTGCATCGCATTGTCTGAGTAGGTGTCATTCTATTCTGGG
GGGTGGGGTGGGGCAGGACAGCAAGGGGGAGGATTGGGAAGACAATAGCAGGCATGCTGGGGACTCGAGT
GCTTTATTTGTGAAATTTGTGATACTATTGCTTTATTTGTAACCATTATAAGCTGCAATAAACAAGTTAA
CAACAACAATTGCATTCATTTTATTGTTTCAGGTTCAGGGGGAGGTGTGGGAGGTTTTTTAAAGGGGGAG
GGGGTACGTAGATAAGTAGCATGGCGGGTTAATCATTAACTACAAGGAACCCCTAGTGATGGAGTTGGCC
ACTCCCTCTCTGCGCGCTCGCTCGCTCACTGAGGCCGGGCGACCAAAGGTCGCCCGACGCCCGGGCTTTG
CCCGGGCGGCCTCAGTGAGCGAGCGAGCGCGCAGCTGGCGTAATAGCGAAGAGGCCCGCACCGATCGCCC
TTCCCAACAGTTGCGCAGCCTGAATGGCGAATGGCGATTCC
[38 nt withheld, positions 7643-7680]
C
[378 nt withheld, positions 7682-8059]
C
[91 nt withheld, positions 8061-8151]
A
[49 nt withheld, positions 8153-8201]
CCTTTGACGTTGGAGTCCACGTTCTTT
[37 nt withheld, positions 8229-8265]
ACCCTATCTCGGTCTATTCTTTTGATTTATAAGGGATTTTGCCGATTTCGGCCTATTGGTTAAAAAATGA
GCTGATTTAACAAAAATTTAACGCGAA
Features (pLannotate 1.2.2; 22 found; start..end, strand, type, name):
      1..87      +  rep_origin     M13 ori (fragment) (sequence partly withheld): M13 bacteriophage origin of replication; arrow indicates direction of (+) strand synthesis
     92..495     +  CDS            M13 gene II (fragment) (sequence partly withheld): pII; II; replication
    503..602     -  misc_feature   bom (fragment): basis of mobility region from pBR322
    704..739     -  CDS            rop (fragment): Rop protein, which maintains plasmids at low copy number; rop
    834..938     +  promoter       AmpR promoter: bla
    939..1799    +  CDS            AmpR: β-lactamase; bla; confers resistance to ampicillin, carbenicillin, and related antibiotics
   1970..2558    +  rep_origin     ori: high-copy-number ColE1/pMB1/pBR322/pUC origin of replication
   2723..2771    -  repeat_region  AAV2 ITR (fragment): inverted terminal repeat of adeno-associated virus serotype 2 inverted
   2850..3229    +  enhancer       CMV enhancer: human cytomegalovirus immediate early enhancer
   3230..3433    +  promoter       CMV promoter: human cytomegalovirus (CMV) immediate early promoter
   3567..4042    +  intron         β-globin intron: internally truncated intron from human β-globin
   4046..4096    +  CDS            HBB (fragment): HBB_COLGU - Experimental evidence at transcript level: Swiss-Prot protein existence level 2. Involved in oxygen transport from the lung to the various peripheral tissues. From Colobus guereza (Mantled guereza) (Eastern black-and-white colobus monkey).
   4111..4776    +  CDS            Sod2: SODM_MOUSE - Also known as Sod-2. Experimental evidence at protein level: Swiss-Prot protein existence level 1. Destroys superoxide anion radicals which are normally produced within the cells and which are toxic to biological systems. From Mus musculus (Mouse).
   4831..4926    +  CDS            OTC (fragment): OTC_HUMAN - Experimental evidence at protein level: Swiss-Prot protein existence level 1. Catalyzes the second step of the urea cycle, the condensation of carbamoyl phosphate with L-ornithine to form L-citrulline (PubMed:6372096, PubMed:8112735, PubMed:2556444). The urea cycle ensures the detoxification of ammonia by converting it to urea for excretion (PubMed:2556444). From Homo sapiens (Human).
   4927..6468    +  CDS            Cat: CATA_MOUSE - Also known as Cas-1, Cas1. Experimental evidence at protein level: Swiss-Prot protein existence level 1. Occurs in almost all aerobically respiring organisms and serves to protect cells from the toxic effects of hydrogen peroxide. Promotes growth of cells. From Mus musculus (Mouse).
   6482..7023    +  misc_feature   WPRE (fragment): woodchuck hepatitis virus posttranscriptional regulatory element
   7037..7244    +  polyA_signal   bGH poly(A) signal: bovine growth hormone polyadenylation signal
   7251..7319    -  polyA_signal   SV40 poly(A) signal (fragment): SV40 polyadenylation signal
   7436..7568    +  repeat_region  AAV2 ITR (fragment): inverted terminal repeat of adeno-associated virus serotype 2 inverted
   7563..7632    +  CDS            lacZα (fragment): LacZα fragment of β-galactosidase; lacZ fragment
   7643..7948    +  CDS            M13 gene IV (fragment) (sequence partly withheld): pIV; IV; phage assembly
   7936..2       +  rep_origin     f1 ori (across the origin) (sequence partly withheld): f1 bacteriophage origin of replication; arrow indicates direction of (+) strand synthesis
