>Addgene plasmid #67635 | AAV-CMV-SOD2-2A-Catalase-WPRE | analyzer sequence | sequence record 118614
CAGCTGCGCGCTCGCTCGCTCACTGAGGCCGCCCGGGCAAAGCCCGGGCGTCGGGCGACCTTTGGTCGCC
CGGCCTCAGTGAGCGAGCGAGCGCGCAGAGAGGGAGTGGCCAACTCCATCACTAGGGGTTCCTTGTAGTT
AATGATTAACCCGCCATGCTACTTATCTACGTACATTTATATTGGCTCATGTCCAACATTACCGCCATGT
TGACATTGATTATTGACTAGTTATTAATAGTAATCAATTACGGGGTCATTAGTTCATAGCCCATATATGG
AGTTCCGCGTTACATAACTTACGGTAAATGGCCCGCCTGGCTGACCGCCCAACGACCCCCGCCCATTGAC
GTCAATAATGACGTATGTTCCCATAGTAACGCCAATAGGGACTTTCCATTGACGTCAATGGGTGGAGTAT
TTACGGTAAACTGCCCACTTGGCAGTACATCAAGTGTATCATATGCCAAGTACGCCCCCTATTGACGTCA
ATGACGGTAAATGGCCCGCCTGGCATTATGCCCAGTACATGACCTTATGGGACTTTCCTACTTGGCAGTA
CATCTACGTATTAGTCATCGCTATTACCATGGTGATGCGGTTTTGGCAGTACATCAATGGGCGTGGATAG
CGGTTTGACTCACGGGGATTTCCAAGTCTCCACCCCATTGACGTCAATGGGAGTTTGTTTTGGCACCAAA
ATCAACGGGACTTTCCAAAATGTCGTAACAACTCCGCCCCATTGACGCAAATGGGCGGTAGGCGTGTACG
GTGGGAGGTCTATATAAGCAGAGCTCGTTTAGTGAACCGTCAGATCGCCTGGAGACGCCATCCACGCTGT
TTTGACCTCCATAGAAGACACCGGGACCGATCCAGCCTCCCCTCGAAGCTTACATGTGGTACCGAGCTCG
GATCCTGAGAACTTCAGGGTGAGTCTATGGGACCCTTGATGTTTTCTTTCCCCTTCTTTTCTATGGTTAA
GTTCATGTCATAGGAAGGGGAGAAGTAACAGGGTACACATATTGACCAAATCAGGGTAATTTTGCATTTG
TAATTTTAAAAAATGCTTTCTTCTTTTAATATACTTTTTTGTTTATCTTATTTCTAATACTTTCCCTAAT
CTCTTTCTTTCAGGGCAATAATGATACAATGTATCATGCCTCTTTGCACCATTCTAAAGAATAACAGTGA
TAATTTCTGGGTTAAGGCAATAGCAATATTTCTGCATATAAATATTTCTGCATATAAATTGTAACTGATG
TAAGAGGTTTCATATTGCTAATAGCAGCTACAATCCAGCTACCATTCTGCTTTTATTTTATGGTTGGGAT
AAGGCTGGATTATTCTGAGTCCAAGCTAGGCCCTTTTGCTAATCATGTTCATACCTCTTATCTTCCTCCC
ACAGCTCCTGGGCAACGTGCTGGTCTGTGTGCTGGCCCATCACTTTGGCAAAGAATTCCGCGGGCGGCCG
CCATGTTGTGTCGGGCGGCGTGCAGCACGGGCAGGAGGCTGGGCCCTGTGGCCGGTGCCGCGGGCTCCCG
GCACAAGCACAGCCTCCCAGACCTGCCTTACGACTATGGCGCGCTGGAGCCACACATTAACGCGCAGATC
ATGCAGCTGCACCACAGCAAGCACCACGCGGCCTACGTGAACAATCTCAACGCCACCGAGGAGAAGTACC
ACGAGGCTCTGGCCAAGGGAGATGTTACAACTCAGGTCGCTCTTCAGCCTGCACTGAAGTTCAATGGTGG
GGGACATATTAATCACACCATTTTCTGGACAAACCTGAGCCCTAAGGGTGGTGGAGAACCCAAAGGAGAG
TTGCTGGAGGCTATCAAGCGTGACTTTGGGTCTTTTGAGAAGTTTAAGGAGAAGCTGACAGCCGTGTCTG
TGGGAGTCCAAGGTTCAGGCTGGGGCTGGCTTGGCTTCAATAAGGAGCAAGGTCGCTTACAGATTGCTGC
CTGCTCTAATCAGGACCCATTGCAAGGAACAACAGGCCTTATTCCGCTGCTGGGGATTGACGTGTGGGAG
CACGCTTACTACCTTCAGTATAAAAACGTCAGACCTGACTATCTGAAAGCTATTTGGAATGTAATCAACT
GGGAGAATGTTACTGAAAGATACACAGCTTGCAAGAAGGAGGGCAGAGGAAGTCTGCTAACATGCGGTGA
CGTCGAGGAGAATCCTGGCCCAATGCTGTTTAATCTGAGGATCCTGTTAAACAATGCAGCTTTTAGAAAT
GGTCACAACTTCATGGTTCGAAATTTTCGGTGTGGACAACCACTACAATCGGACAGTCGGGACCCAGCCA
GCGACCAGATGAAGCAGTGGAAGGAGCAGCGGGCCTCGCAGAGACCTGATGTCCTGACCACCGGAGGCGG
GAACCCAATAGGAGATAAACTTAATATCATGACCGCGGGGTCCCGAGGGCCCCTCCTCGTTCAGGATGTG
GTTTTCACTGACGAGATGGCACACTTTGACAGAGAGCGGATTCCTGAGAGAGTGGTACACGCAAAAGGAG
CAGGTGCTTTTGGATACTTTGAGGTCACCCACGATATCACCAGATACTCCAAGGCAAAGGTGTTTGAGCA
TATTGGAAAGAGGACCCCTATTGCCGTTCGATTCTCCACAGTCGCTGGAGAGTCAGGCTCAGCTGACACA
GTTCGTGACCCTCGGGGGTTTGCAGTGAAATTTTACACTGAAGATGGTAACTGGGATCTTGTGGGAAACA
ACACCCCTATTTTCTTCATCAGGGATGCCATATTGTTTCCATCCTTTATCCATAGCCAGAAGAGAAACCC
ACAGACTCACCTGAAGGATCCTGACATGGTCTGGGACTTCTGGAGTCTTCGTCCCGAGTCTCTCCATCAG
GTTTCTTTCTTGTTCAGTGACCGAGGGATTCCCGATGGTCACCGGCACATGAATGGCTATGGATCACACA
CCTTCAAGTTGGTTAATGCAGATGGAGAGGCAGTCTATTGCAAGTTCCATTACAAGACCGACCAGGGCAT
CAAAAACTTGCCTGTTGGAGAGGCAGGAAGGCTTGCTCAGGAAGATCCGGATTATGGCCTCCGAGATCTT
TTCAATGCCATCGCCAATGGCAATTACCCGTCCTGGACGTTTTACATCCAGGTCATGACTTTTAAGGAGG
CAGAAACTTTCCCATTTAATCCATTTGATCTGACCAAGGTTTGGCCTCACAAGGACTACCCTCTTATACC
AGTTGGCAAACTGGTTTTAAACAAAAATCCAGTTAATTACTTTGCTGAAGTTGAACAGATGGCTTTTGAC
CCAAGCAATATGCCCCCTGGCATCGAGCCCAGCCCTGACAAAATGCTTCAGGGCCGCCTTTTTGCCTACC
CGGACACTCACCGCCACCGCCTGGGACCCAACTATCTGCAGATACCTGTGAACTGTCCCTACCGCGCTCG
AGTGGCCAACTACCAGCGTGATGGCCCCATGTGCATGCATGACAACCAGGGTGGTGCCCCCAACTATTAC
CCCAACAGCTTCAGCGCACCAGAGCAGCAGCGCTCAGCCCTGGAGCACAGCGTCCAGTGCGCTGTAGATG
TGAAACGCTTCAACAGTGCTAATGAAGACAATGTCACTCAGGTGCGGACATTCTACACAAAGGTGTTGAA
CGAGGAGGAGAGGAAACGCCTGTGTGAGAACATTGCCGGCCACCTGAAGGACGCTCAGCTTTTCATTCAG
AAGAAAGCGGTCAAGAATTTCACTGACGTCCACCCTGACTATGGGGCCCGCATCCAGGCTCTTCTGGACA
AGTACAACGCTGAGAAGCCTAAGAACGCAATTCACACCTACACGCAGGCCTAAGCTTGGATCCAATCAAC
CTCTGGATTACAAAATTTGTGAAAGATTGACTGGTATTCTTAACTATGTTGCTCCTTTTACGCTATGTGG
ATACGCTGCTTTAATGCCTTTGTATCATGCTATTGCTTCCCGTATGGCTTTCATTTTCTCCTCCTTGTAT
AAATCCTGGTTGCTGTCTCTTTATGAGGAGTTGTGGCCCGTTGTCAGGCAACGTGGCGTGGTGTGCACTG
TGTTTGCTGACGCAACCCCCACTGGTTGGGGCATTGCCACCACCTGTCAGCTCCTTTCCGGGACTTTCGC
TTTCCCCCTCCCTATTGCCACGGCGGAACTCATCGCCGCCTGCCTTGCCCGCTGCTGGACAGGGGCTCGG
CTGTTGGGCACTGACAATTCCGTGGTGTTGTCGGGGAAATCATCGTCCTTTCCTTGGCTGCTCGCCTGTG
TTGCCACCTGGATTCTGCGCGGGACGTCCTTCTGCTACGTCCCTTCGGCCCTCAATCCAGCGGACCTTCC
TTCCCGCGGCCTGCTGCCGGCTCTGCGGCCTCTTCCGCGTCTTCGAGATCTGCCTCGACTGTGCCTTCTA
GTTGCCAGCCATCTGTTGTTTGCCCCTCCCCCGTGCCTTCCTTGACCCTGGAAGGTGCCACTCCCACTGT
CCTTTCCTAATAAAATGAGGAAATTGCATCGCATTGTCTGAGTAGGTGTCATTCTATTCTGGGGGGTGGG
GTGGGGCAGGACAGCAAGGGGGAGGATTGGGAAGACAATAGCAGGCATGCTGGGGACTCGAGTGCTTTAT
TTGTGAAATTTGTGATACTATTGCTTTATTTGTAACCATTATAAGCTGCAATAAACAAGTTAACAACAAC
AATTGCATTCATTTTATTGTTTCAGGTTCAGGGGGAGGTGTGGGAGGTTTTTTAAAGGGGGAGGGGGTAC
GTAGATAAGTAGCATGGCGGGTTAATCATTAACTACAAGGAACCCCTAGTGATGGAGTTGGCCACTCCCT
CTCTGCGCGCTCGCTCGCTCACTGAGGCCGGGCGACCAAAGGTCGCCCGACGCCCGGGCTTTGCCCGGGC
GGCCTCAGTGAGCGAGCGAGCGCGCCAGCTGGCGTAATAGCGAAGAGGCCCGCACCGATCGCCCTTCCCA
ACAGTTGCGCAGCCTGAATGGCGAATGGCGATTCT
[38 nt withheld, positions 5006-5043]
C
[378 nt withheld, positions 5045-5422]
C
[91 nt withheld, positions 5424-5514]
A
[49 nt withheld, positions 5516-5564]
CCTTTGACGTTGGAGTCCACGTTCTTT
[37 nt withheld, positions 5592-5628]
ACCCTATCTCGGTCTATTCTTTTGATTTATAAGGGATTTTGCCGATTTCGGCCTATTGGTTAAAAAATGA
GCTGATTTAACAAAAATTTAACGCGAATTTTAACAAAAT
[37 nt withheld, positions 5738-5774]
T
[100 nt withheld, positions 5776-5875]
CTCAGGCAATGACCTGATAGCCTTTGTAG
[69 nt withheld, positions 5905-5973]
T
[44 nt withheld, positions 5975-6018]
ACCTACACATTACTCA
[44 nt withheld, positions 6035-6078]
TTGCGTTGAAATAAAGGCTTCTCCC
[83 nt withheld, positions 6104-6186]
TTCTTTGCCTTGCCTGTATGATTTATTGGATGTTGGAATGCCCTGATGCGGTATTTTCTCCTTACGCATC
TGTGCGGTATTTCACACCGCATATGGTGCACTCTCAGTACAATCTGCTCTGATGCCGCATAGTTAAGCCA
GCCCCGACACCCGCCAACACCCGCTGACGCGCCCTGACGGGCTTGTCTGCTCCCGGCATCCGCTTACAGA
CAAGCTGTGACCGTCTCCGGGAGCTGCATGTGTCAGAGGTTTTCACCGTCATCACCGAAACGCGCGAGAC
GAAAGGGCCTCGTGATACGCCTATTTTTATAGGTTAATGTCATGATAATAATGGTTTCTTAGACGTCAGG
TGGCACTTTTCGGGGAAATGTGCGCGGAACCCCTATTTGTTTATTTTTCTAAATACATTCAAATATGTAT
CCGCTCATGAGACAATAACCCTGATAAATGCTTCAATAATATTGAAAAAGGAAGAGTATGAGTATTCAAC
ATTTCCGTGTCGCCCTTATTCCCTTTTTTGCGGCATTTTGCCTTCCTGTTTTTGCTCACCCAGAAACGCT
GGTGAAAGTAAAAGATGCTGAAGATCAGTTGGGTGCACGAGTGGGTTACATCGAACTGGATCTCAACAGC
GGTAAGATCCTTGAGAGTTTTCGCCCCGAAGAACGTTTTCCAATGATGAGCACTTTTAAAGTTCTGCTAT
GTGGCGCGGTATTATCCCGTATTGACGCCGGGCAAGAGCAACTCGGTCGCCGCATACACTATTCTCAGAA
TGACTTGGTTGAGTACTCACCAGTCACAGAAAAGCATCTTACGGATGGCATGACAGTAAGAGAATTATGC
AGTGCTGCCATAACCATGAGTGATAACACTGCGGCCAACTTACTTCTGACAACGATCGGAGGACCGAAGG
AGCTAACCGCTTTTTTGCACAACATGGGGGATCATGTAACTCGCCTTGATCGTTGGGAACCGGAGCTGAA
TGAAGCCATACCAAACGACGAGCGTGACACCACGATGCCTGTAGCAATGGCAACAACGTTGCGCAAACTA
TTAACTGGCGAACTACTTACTCTAGCTTCCCGGCAACAATTAATAGACTGGATGGAGGCGGATAAAGTTG
CAGGACCACTTCTGCGCTCGGCCCTTCCGGCTGGCTGGTTTATTGCTGATAAATCTGGAGCCGGTGAGCG
TGGGTCTCGCGGTATCATTGCAGCACTGGGGCCAGATGGTAAGCCCTCCCGTATCGTAGTTATCTACACG
ACGGGGAGTCAGGCAACTATGGATGAACGAAATAGACAGATCGCTGAGATAGGTGCCTCACTGATTAAGC
ATTGGTAACTGTCAGACCAAGTTTACTCATATATACTTTAGATTGATTTAAAACTTCATTTTTAATTTAA
AAGGATCTAGGTGAAGATCCTTTTTGATAATCTCATGACCAAAATCCCTTAACGTGAGTTTTCGTTCCAC
TGAGCGTCAGACCCCGTAGAAAAGATCAAAGGATCTTCTTGAGATCCTTTTTTTCTGCGCGTAATCTGCT
GCTTGCAAACAAAAAAACCACCGCTACCAGCGGTGGTTTGTTTGCCGGATCAAGAGCTACCAACTCTTTT
TCCGAAGGTAACTGGCTTCAGCAGAGCGCAGATACCAAATACTGTCCTTCTAGTGTAGCCGTAGTTAGGC
CACCACTTCAAGAACTCTGTAGCACCGCCTACATACCTCGCTCTGCTAATCCTGTTACCAGTGGCTGCTG
CCAGTGGCGATAAGTCGTGTCTTACCGGGTTGGACTCAAGACGATAGTTACCGGATAAGGCGCAGCGGTC
GGGCTGAACGGGGGGTTCGTGCACACAGCCCAGCTTGGAGCGAACGACCTACACCGAACTGAGATACCTA
CAGCGTGAGCTATGAGAAAGCGCCACGCTTCCCGAAGGGAGAAAGGCGGACAGGTATCCGGTAAGCGGCA
GGGTCGGAACAGGAGAGCGCACGAGGGAGCTTCCAGGGGGAAACGCCTGGTATCTTTATAGTCCTGTCGG
GTTTCGCCACCTCTGACTTGAGCGTCGATTTTTGTGATGCTCGTCAGGGGGGCGGAGCCTATGGAAAAAC
GCCAGCAACGCGGCCTTTTTACGGTTCCTGGCCTTTTGCTGGCCTTTTGCTCACATGTTCTTTCCTGCGT
TATCCCCTGATTCTGTGGATAACCGTATTACCGCCTTTGAGTGAGCTGATACCGCTCGCCGCAGCCGAAC
GACCGAGCGCAGCGAGTCAGTGAGCGAGGAAGCGGAAGAGCGCCCAATACGCAAACCGCCTCTCCCCGCG
CGTTGGCCGATTCATTAATG
Features (pLannotate 1.2.2; 22 found; start..end, strand, type, name):
    212..591     +  enhancer       CMV enhancer: human cytomegalovirus immediate early enhancer
    592..795     +  promoter       CMV promoter: human cytomegalovirus (CMV) immediate early promoter
    929..1404    +  intron         β-globin intron: internally truncated intron from human β-globin
   1408..1458    +  CDS            HBB (fragment): HBB_COLGU - Experimental evidence at transcript level: Swiss-Prot protein existence level 2. Involved in oxygen transport from the lung to the various peripheral tissues. From Colobus guereza (Mantled guereza) (Eastern black-and-white colobus monkey).
   1473..2138    +  CDS            Sod2: SODM_MOUSE - Also known as Sod-2. Experimental evidence at protein level: Swiss-Prot protein existence level 1. Destroys superoxide anion radicals which are normally produced within the cells and which are toxic to biological systems. From Mus musculus (Mouse).
   2193..2288    +  CDS            OTC (fragment): OTC_HUMAN - Experimental evidence at protein level: Swiss-Prot protein existence level 1. Catalyzes the second step of the urea cycle, the condensation of carbamoyl phosphate with L-ornithine to form L-citrulline (PubMed:6372096, PubMed:8112735, PubMed:2556444). The urea cycle ensures the detoxification of ammonia by converting it to urea for excretion (PubMed:2556444). From Homo sapiens (Human).
   2289..3830    +  CDS            Cat: CATA_MOUSE - Also known as Cas-1, Cas1. Experimental evidence at protein level: Swiss-Prot protein existence level 1. Occurs in almost all aerobically respiring organisms and serves to protect cells from the toxic effects of hydrogen peroxide. Promotes growth of cells. From Mus musculus (Mouse).
   3844..4385    +  misc_feature   WPRE (fragment): woodchuck hepatitis virus posttranscriptional regulatory element
   4399..4606    +  polyA_signal   bGH poly(A) signal: bovine growth hormone polyadenylation signal
   4613..4681    -  polyA_signal   SV40 poly(A) signal (fragment): SV40 polyadenylation signal
   4798..4925    +  repeat_region  AAV2 ITR (fragment): inverted terminal repeat of adeno-associated virus serotype 2 inverted
   4923..4995    +  CDS            lacZα (fragment): LacZα fragment of β-galactosidase; lacZ fragment
   5004..5311    +  CDS            M13 gene IV (fragment) (sequence partly withheld): pIV; IV; phage assembly
   5299..5754    +  rep_origin     f1 ori (sequence partly withheld): f1 bacteriophage origin of replication; arrow indicates direction of (+) strand synthesis
   5817..6220    +  CDS            M13 gene II (fragment) (sequence partly withheld): pII; II; replication
   6228..6327    -  misc_feature   bom (fragment): basis of mobility region from pBR322
   6429..6464    -  CDS            rop (fragment): Rop protein, which maintains plasmids at low copy number; rop
   6559..6663    +  promoter       AmpR promoter: bla
   6664..7524    +  CDS            AmpR: β-lactamase; bla; confers resistance to ampicillin, carbenicillin, and related antibiotics
   7695..8283    +  rep_origin     ori: high-copy-number ColE1/pMB1/pBR322/pUC origin of replication
   8466..6       +  CDS            lacI (fragment) (across the origin): lac repressor; lacI; The lac repressor binds to the lac operator to inhibit transcription in E. coli. This inhibition can be relieved by adding lactose or isopropyl-β-D-thiogalactopyranoside (IPTG).
   8516..133     -  repeat_region  AAV2 ITR (across the origin): inverted terminal repeat of adeno-associated virus serotype 2 inverted
