[The description below was written by a language model from this plasmid's Addgene catalogue record and pLannotate feature annotations shown in this document.]
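Description:
AAV-CMV-SOD2-2A-Catalase-WPRE is an adeno-associated virus transfer plasmid built on the AAV-MCS8 backbone for delivering two mouse antioxidant enzymes from a single transcript. It is propagated in E. coli under ampicillin selection (AmpR with its bla promoter) from a ColE1/pUC-type origin. The catalogue lists it as low copy, although the origin is annotated as a high-copy type. The backbone also carries an f1 phage origin and remnants of M13, lacZα, bom and rop sequences that have no role in the payload. AAV2 inverted terminal repeats flank the expression cassette and provide the cis signals needed to replicate and package it into recombinant AAV particles when helper functions are supplied in trans.

Between the ITRs, the human CMV immediate-early enhancer and promoter drive transcription through a truncated human β-globin intron, which typically improves expression. The open reading frame encodes mouse Sod2, the mitochondrial manganese superoxide dismutase, followed by a 2A peptide (indicated by the name; it falls in an unannotated gap in the feature tables) that causes the two proteins to be produced separately. The second protein is mouse catalase re-routed to mitochondria: its peroxisome targeting signal was deleted and an N-terminal mitochondrial targeting sequence added, annotated as a fragment of human ornithine transcarbamylase. A WPRE fragment enhances transcript stability and expression, and a bovine growth hormone polyadenylation signal terminates the message.

The two sequence records differ slightly in length (about 8.5 kb versus 8.4 kb in the sequencing result), apparently reflecting incomplete ITR coverage in the latter. The vector co-expresses enzymes that detoxify superoxide and hydrogen peroxide in mitochondria, and was deposited with work on neuronal survival in neurodegeneration and nerve damage.
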