Addgene plasmid #67635: AAV-CMV-SOD2-2A-Catalase-WPRE
Purpose: AAV vector expressing both SOD2 and mitochondrial targeted Catalase
Depositing lab: Connie Cepko. Depositing organization: Harvard Medical School. Publication: NRF2 promotes neuronal survival in neurodegeneration and acute nerve damage. Xiong W, MacColl Garfinkel AE, Li Y, Benowitz LI, Cepko CL. J Clin Invest. 2015 Apr;125(4):1433-45. doi: 10.1172/JCI79735. Epub 2015 Mar 23. PubMed 25798616.
Backbone
  Vector backbone: AAV-MCS8
  Backbone manufacturer: Jeng-Shin Lee, Harvard University
  Total vector size (bp): 8516
  Vector type: AAV
Growth in bacteria
  Bacterial resistance: Ampicillin, 100 μg/mL
  Growth temperature: 37°C
  Growth strain: DH5alpha
  Copy number: Low Copy
Gene/Insert
  Gene/Insert name: SOD-2A-Catalase
  Species: M. musculus (mouse)
  Insert size (bp): 2361
  Mutation: Deleted the Peroxisome Targeting Signal from Catalase and added the mitochondrial targeting sequence to the N-terminus of catalase
  Entrez Gene: Sod2 (a.k.a. MnSOD, Sod-2); Cat (a.k.a. 2210418N07, Ca, Cas, Cas-1, Cas1, Cs-, Cs-1)
  Promoter: CMV
  Cloning method: Gibson Cloning
  Sequencing primers: 5′ tattggctcatgtccaacat; 3′ aatttcacaaataaagcact
Terms and licenses: Academic/Nonprofit Terms; Industry Terms: Not Available to Industry
How to cite: AAV-CMV-SOD2-2A-Catalase-WPRE was a gift from Connie Cepko (Addgene plasmid # 67635 ; http://n2t.net/addgene:67635 ; RRID:Addgene_67635)
