>Addgene plasmid #67635 | AAV-CMV-SOD2-2A-Catalase-WPRE Sequencing Result | analyzer sequence | sequence record 121573
TCAATCTTTCACAAATTTTGTAATCCAGAGGTTGATTGGATCCAAGCTTAGGCCTGCGTGTAGGTGTGAA
TTGCGTTCTTAGGCTTCTCAGCGTTGTACTTGTCCAGAAGAGCCTGGATGCGGGCCCCATAGTCAGGGTG
GACGTCAGTGAAATTCTTGACCGCTTTCTTCTGAATGAAAAGCTGAGCGTCCTTCAGGTGGCCGGCAATG
TTCTCACACAGGCGTTTCCTCTCCTCCTCGTTCAACACCTTTGTGTAGAATGTCCGCACCTGAGTGACAT
TGTCTTCATTAGCACTGTTGAAGCGTTTCACATCTACAGCGCACTGGACGCTGTGCTCCAGGGCTGAGCG
CTGCTGCTCTGGTGCGCTGAAGCTGTTGGGGTAATAGTTGGGGGCACCACCCTGGTTGTCATGCATGCAC
ATGGGGCCATCACGCTGGTAGTTGGCCACTCGAGCGCGGTAGGGACAGTTCACAGGTATCTGCAGATAGT
TGGGTCCCAGGCGGTGGCGGTGAGTGTCCGGGTAGGCAAAAAGGCGGCCCTGAAGCATTTTGTCAGGGCT
GGGCTCGATGCCAGGGGGCATATTGCTTGGGTCAAAAGCCATCTGTTCAACTTCAGCAAAGTAATTAACT
GGATTTTTGTTTAAAACCAGTTTGCCAACTGGTATAAGAGGGTAGTCCTTGTGAGGCCAAACCTTGGTCA
GATCAAATGGATTAAATGGGAAAGTTTCTGCCTCCTTAAAAGTCATGACCTGGATGTAAAACGTCCAGGA
CGGGTAATTGCCATTGGCGATGGCATTGAAAAGATCTCGGAGGCCATAATCCGGATCTTCCTGAGCAAGC
CTTCCTGCCTCTCCAACAGGCAAGTTTTTGATGCCCTGGTCGGTCTTGTAATGGAACTTGCAATAGACTG
CCTCTCCATCTGCATTAACCAACTTGAAGGTGTGTGATCCATAGCCATTCATGTGCCGGTGACCATCGGG
AATCCCTCGGTCACTGAACAAGAAAGAAACCTGATGGAGAGACTCGGGACGAAGACTCCAGAAGTCCCAG
ACCATG
