>Addgene plasmid #67635 | AAV-CMV-SOD2-2A-Catalase-WPRE Sequencing Result | analyzer sequence | sequence record 121790
CTTTGGCAAAGAATTCCGCGGGCGGCCGCCATGTTGTGTCGGGCGGCGTGCAGCACGGGCAGGAGGCTGG
GCCCTGTGGCCGGTGCCGCGGGCTCCCGGCACAAGCACAGCCTCCCAGACCTGCCTTACGACTATGGCGC
GCTGGAGCCACACATTAACGCGCAGATCATGCAGCTGCACCACAGCAAGCACCACGCGGCCTACGTGAAC
AATCTCAACGCCACCGAGGAGAAGTACCACGAGGCTCTGGCCAAGGGAGATGTTACAACTCAGGTCGCTC
TTCAGCCTGCACTGAAGTTCAATGGTGGGGGACATATTAATCACACCATTTTCTGGACAAACCTGAGCCC
TAAGGGTGGTGGAGAACCCAAAGGAGAGTTGCTGGAGGCTATCAAGCGTGACTTTGGGTCTTTTGAGAAG
TTTAAGGAGAAGCTGACAGCCGTGTCTGTGGGAGTCCAAGGTTCAGGCTGGGGCTGGCTTGGCTTCAATA
AGGAGCAAGGTCGCTTACAGATTGCTGCCTGCTCTAATCAGGACCCATTGCAAGGAACAACAGGCCTTAT
TCCGCTGCTGGGGATTGACGTGTGGGAGCACGCTTACTACCTTCAGTATAAAAACGTCAGACCTGACTAT
CTGAAAGCTATTTGGAATGTAATCAACTGGGAGAATGTTACTGAAAGATACACAGCTTGCAAGAAGGAGG
GCAGAGGAAGTCTGCTAACATGCGGTGACGTCGAGGAGAATCCTGGCCCAATGCTGTTTAATCTGAGGAT
CCTGTTAAACAATGCAGCTTTTAGAAATGGTCACAACTTCATGGTTCGAAATTTTCGGTGTGGACAACCA
CTACAATCGGACAGTCGGGACCCAGCCAGCGACCAGATGAAGCAGTGGAAGGAGCAGCGGGCCTCGCAGA
GACCTGATGTCCTGACCACCGGAGGCGGGAACCCAATAGGAGATAAACTTAATATCATGACCGCGGGGTC
CCGAGGGCCCCTCCTCGTTCAGGATGTGG
